>Addgene plasmid #197252 | pBAD-HisD-emiRFP670-HO1 | addgene full sequence | sequence record 387483 | Addgene NGS Result
AAGAAACCAATTGTCCATATTGCATCAGACATTGCCGTCACTGCGTCTTTTACTGGCTCTTCTCGCTAAC
CAAACCGGTAACCCCGCTTATTAAAAGCATTCTGTAACAAAGCGGGACCAAAGCCATGACAAAAACGCGT
AACAAAAGTGTCTATAATCACGGCAGAAAAGTCCACATTGATTATTTGCACGGCGTCACACTTTGCTATG
CCATAGCATTTTTATCCATAAGATTAGCGGATCCTACCTGACGCTTTTTATCGCAACTCTCTACTGTTTC
TCCATACCCGTTTTTTGGGCTAACAGGAGGAATTAACCATGGGGAGCCACCATCACCATCACCATGGCCT
CGAGATGGCCGAGGGCAGCGTGGCCAGACAGCCCGACCTGCTGACCTGCGAACATGAAGAGATCCACCTC
GCCGGCTCGATCCAGCCGCATGGCGCGCTTCTGGTCGTCAGCGAACATGATCATCGCGTCATCCAGGCCA
GCGCCAACGCCGCGGAATTTCTGAATCTCGGAAGCGTACTCGGCGTTCCGCTCGCCGAGATCGACGGCGA
TCTGTTGATCAAGATCCTGCCGCATCTCGATCCCACCGCCGAAGGCATGCCGGTCGCGGTGCGCTGCCGG
ATCGGCAATCCCTCTACGGAGTACTGCGGTCTGATGCATCGGCCTCCGGAAGGCGGGCTGATCATCGAAC
TCGAACGTGCCGGCCCGTCGATCGATCTGTCAGGCACGCTGGCGCCGGCGCTGGAGCGGATCCGCACGGC
GGGTTCACTGCGCGCGCTGTGCGATGACACCGTGCTGCTGTTTCAGCAGTGCACCGGCTACGACCGGGTG
ATGGTGTATCGTTTCGATGAGCAAGGCCACGGCCTGGTATTCTCCGAGTGCCATGTGCCTGGGCTCGAAT
CCTATTTCGGCAACCGCTATCCGTCGTCGACTGTCCCGCAGATGGCGCGGCAGCTGTACGTGCGGCAGCG
CGTCCGCGTGCTGGTCGACGTCACCTATCAGCCGGTGCCGCTGGAGCCGCGGCTGTCGCCGCTGACCGGG
CGCGATCTCGACATGTCGGGCTGCTTCCTGCGCTCGATGTCGCCGTGCCATCTGCAGTTCCTGAAGGACA
TGGGCGTGCGCGCCACCCTGGCGGTGTCGCTGGTGGTCGGCGGCAAGCTGTGGGGCCTGGTTGTCTGTCA
CCATTATCTGCCGCGCTTCATCCGTTTCGAGCTGCGGGCGATCTGCAAACGGCTCGCCGAAAGGATCGCG
ACGCGGATCACCGCGCTTGAGAGCTAATAGCTGCAGAAGAAGGAGATATACATACCCATGAGTGTCAACT
TAGCTTCCCAGTTGCGGGAAGGGACGAAAAAATCCCACTCCATGGCGGAGAACGTCGGCTTTGTCAAATG
CTTCCTCAAGGGCGTTGTCGAGAAAAATTCCTACCGTAAGCTGGTTGGCAATCTCTACTTTGTCTACAGT
GCCATGGAAGAGGAAATGGCAAAATTTAAGGACCATCCCATCCTCAGCCACATTTACTTCCCCGAACTCA
ACCGCAAACAAAGCCTAGAGCAAGACCTGCAATTCTATTACGGCTCCAACTGGCGGCAAGAAGTGAAAAT
TTCTGCCGCTGGCCAAGCCTATGTGGACCGAGTCCGGCAAGTGGCCGCTACGGCCCCTGAATTGTTGGTG
GCCCATTCCTACACCCGTTACCTGGGGGATCTTTCCGGCGGTCAAATTCTCAAGAAAATTGCCCAAAATG
CCATGAATCTCCACGATGGTGGCACAGCTTTCTATGAATTTGCCGACATTGATGACGAAAAGGCTTTTAA
AAATACCTACCGTCAAGCTATGAATGATCTGCCCATTGACCAAGCCACCGCCGAACGGATTGTGGATGAA
GCCAATGACGCCTTTGCCATGAACATGAAAATGTTCAACGAACTTGAAGGCAACCTGATCAAGGCGATCG
GCATTATGGTGTTCAACAGCCTCACCCGTCGCCGCAGTCAAGGCAGCACCGAAGTTGGCCTCGCCACCTC
CGAAGGCTAAGAATTCGAAGCTTGGCTGTTTTGGTGGATGAGAGAAGATTTTCAGCCTGATACAGATTAA
ATCAGAACGCAGAAGCGGTCTGATAAAACAGAATTTGCCTGGCGGCAGTAGCGCGGTGGTCCCACCTGAC
CCCATGCCGAACTCAGAAGTGAAACGCCGTAGCGCCGATGGTAGTGTGGGGTCTCCCCATGCGAGAGTAG
GGAACTGCCAGGCATCAAATAAAACGAAAGGCTCAGTCGAAAGACTGGGCCTTTCGTTTTATCTGTTGTT
TGTCGGTGAACGCTCTCCTGAGTAGGACAAATCCGCCGGGAGCGGATTTGAACGTTGCGAAGCAACGGCC
CGGAGGGTGGCGGGCAGGACGCCCGCCATAAACTGCCAGGCATCAAATTAAGCAGAAGGCCATCCTGACG
GATGGCCTTTTTGCGTTTCTACAAACTCTTTTGTTTATTTTTCTAAATACATTCAAATATGTATCCGCTC
ATGAGACAATAACCCTGATAAATGCTTCAATAATATTGAAAAAGGAAGAGTATGAGTATTCAACATTTCC
GTGTCGCCCTTATTCCCTTTTTTGCGGCATTTTGCCTTCCTGTTTTTGCTCACCCAGAAACGCTGGTGAA
AGTAAAAGATGCTGAAGATCAGTTGGGTGCACGAGTGGGTTACATCGAACTGGATCTCAACAGCGGTAAG
ATCCTTGAGAGTTTTCGCCCCGAAGAACGTTTTCCAATGATGAGCACTTTTAAAGTTCTGCTATGTGGCG
CGGTATTATCCCGTGTTGACGCCGGGCAAGAGCAACTCGGTCGCCGCATACACTATTCTCAGAATGACTT
GGTTGAGTACTCACCAGTCACAGAAAAGCATCTTACGGATGGCATGACAGTAAGAGAATTATGCAGTGCT
GCCATAACCATGAGTGATAACACTGCGGCCAACTTACTTCTGACAACGATCGGAGGACCGAAGGAGCTAA
CCGCTTTTTTGCACAACATGGGGGATCATGTAACTCGCCTTGATCGTTGGGAACCGGAGCTGAATGAAGC
CATACCAAACGACGAGCGTGACACCACGATGCCTGTAGCAATGGCAACAACGTTGCGCAAACTATTAACT
GGCGAACTACTTACTCTAGCTTCCCGGCAACAATTAATAGACTGGATGGAGGCGGATAAAGTTGCAGGAC
CACTTCTGCGCTCGGCCCTTCCGGCTGGCTGGTTTATTGCTGATAAATCTGGAGCCGGTGAGCGTGGGTC
TCGCGGTATCATTGCAGCACTGGGGCCAGATGGTAAGCCCTCCCGTATCGTAGTTATCTACACGACGGGG
AGTCAGGCAACTATGGATGAACGAAATAGACAGATCGCTGAGATAGGTGCCTCACTGATTAAGCATTGGT
AACTGTCAGACCAAGTTTACTCATATATACTTTAGATTGATTTAAAACTTCATTTTTAATTTAAAAGGAT
CTAGGTGAAGATCCTTTTTGATAATCTCATGACCAAAATCCCTTAACGTGAGTTTTCGTTCCACTGAGCG
TCAGACCCCGTAGAAAAGATCAAAGGATCTTCTTGAGATCCTTTTTTTCTGCGCGTAATCTGCTGCTTGC
AAACAAAAAAACCACCGCTACCAGCGGTGGTTTGTTTGCCGGATCAAGAGCTACCAACTCTTTTTCCGAA
GGTAACTGGCTTCAGCAGAGCGCAGATACCAAATACTGTCCTTCTAGTGTAGCCGTAGTTAGGCCACCAC
TTCAAGAACTCTGTAGCACCGCCTACATACCTCGCTCTGCTAATCCTGTTACCAGTGGCTGCTGCCAGTG
GCGATAAGTCGTGTCTTACCGGGTTGGACTCAAGACGATAGTTACCGGATAAGGCGCAGCGGTCGGGCTG
AACGGGGGGTTCGTGCACACAGCCCAGCTTGGAGCGAACGACCTACACCGAACTGAGATACCTACAGCGT
GAGCTATGAGAAAGCGCCACGCTTCCCGAAGGGAGAAAGGCGGACAGGTATCCGGTAAGCGGCAGGGTCG
GAACAGGAGAGCGCACGAGGGAGCTTCCAGGGGGAAACGCCTGGTATCTTTATAGTCCTGTCGGGTTTCG
CCACCTCTGACTTGAGCGTCGATTTTTGTGATGCTCGTCAGGGGGGCGGAGCCTATGGAAAAACGCCAGC
AACGCGGCCTTTTTACGGTTCCTGGCCTTTTGCTGGCCTTTTGCTCACATGTTCTTTCCTGCGTTATCCC
CTGATTCTGTGGATAACCGTATTACCGCCTTTGAGTGAGCTGATACCGCTCGCCGCAGCCGAACGACCGA
GCGCAGCGAGTCAGTGAGCGAGGAAGCGGAAGAGCGCCTGATGCGGTATTTTCTCCTTACGCATCTGTGC
GGTATTTCACACCGCATATGGTGCACTCTCAGTACAATCTGCTCTGATGCCGCATAGTTAAGCCAGTATA
CACTCCGCTATCGCTACGTGACTGGGTCATGGCTGCGCCCCGACACCCGCCAACACCCGCTGACGCGCCC
TGACGGGCTTGTCTGCTCCCGGCATCCGCTTACAGACAAGCTGTGACCGTCTCCGGGAGCTGCATGTGTC
AGAGGTTTTCACCGTCATCACCGAAACGCGCGAGGCAGCAGATCAATTCGCGCGCGAAGGCGAAGCGGCA
TGCATAATGTGCCTGTCAAATGGACGAAGCAGGGATTCTGCAAACCCTATGCTACTCCGTCAAGCCGTCA
ATTGTCTGATTCGTTACCAATTATGACAACTTGACGGCTACATCATTCACTTTTTCTTCACAACCGGCAC
GGAACTCGCTCGGGCTGGCCCCGGTGCATTTTTTAAATACCCGCGAGAAATAGAGTTGATCGTCAAAACC
AACATTGCGACCGACGGTGGCGATAGGCATCCGGGTGGTGCTCAAAAGCAGCTTCGCCTGGCTGATACGT
TGGTCCTCGCGCCAGCTTAAGACGCTAATCCCTAACTGCTGGCGGAAAAGATGTGACAGACGCGACGGCG
ACAAGCAAACATGCTGTGCGACGCTGGCGATATCAAAATTGCTGTCTGCCAGGTGATCGCTGATGTACTG
ACAAGCCTCGCGTACCCGATTATCCATCGGTGGATGGAGCGACTCGTTAATCGCTTCCATGCGCCGCAGT
AACAATTGCTCAAGCAGATTTATCGCCAGCAGCTCCGAATAGCGCCCTTCCCCTTGCCCGGCGTTAATGA
TTTGCCCAAACAGGTCGCTGAAATGCGGCTGGTGCGCTTCATCCGGGCGAAAGAACCCCGTATTGGCAAA
TATTGACGGCCAGTTAAGCCATTCATGCCAGTAGGCGCGCGGACGAAAGTAAACCCACTGGTGATACCAT
TCGCGAGCCTCCGGATGACGACCGTAGTGATGAATCTCTCCTGGCGGGAACAGCAAAATATCACCCGGTC
GGCAAACAAATTCTCGTCCCTGATTTTTCACCACCCCCTGACCGCGAATGGTGAGATTGAGAATATAACC
TTTCATTCCCAGCGGTCGGTCGATAAAAAAATCGAGATAACCGTTGGCCTCAATCGGCGTTAAACCCGCC
ACCAGATGGGCATTAAACGAGTATCCCGGCAGCAGGGGATCATTTTGCGCTTCAGCCATACTTTTCATAC
TCCCGCCATTCAGAG
Features (pLannotate 1.2.2; 13 found; start..end, strand, type, name):
      1..285     +  promoter       araBAD promoter: araBAD; promoter of the L-arabinose operon of E. coli; the araC regulatory gene is transcribed in the opposite direction (Guzman et al., 1995)
    328..345     +  CDS            6xHis: 6xHis affinity tag
    355..1284    +  CDS            emiRFP670: emiRFP670 is a basic (constitutively fluorescent) near ir fluorescent protein published in 2020, derived from Rhodopseudomonas palustris. It has low acid sensitivity. It requires the cofactor biliverdin for fluorescence.
   1318..2037    +  CDS            pbsA1: HO1_SYNY3 - Experimental evidence at protein level: Swiss-Prot protein existence level 1. Catalyzes the opening of the heme ring with the release of iron. Key enzyme in the synthesis of the chromophoric part of the photosynthetic antennae. From Synechocystis sp. (strain PCC 6803 / Kazusa).
   2137..2252    +  ncRNA          5S rRNA: Accession: RF00001 - 5S ribosomal RNA
   2256..2342    +  terminator     rrnB T1 terminator: Escherichia coli rrnB; transcription terminator T1 from the E. coli rrnB gene
   2434..2461    +  terminator     rrnB T2 terminator: transcription terminator T2 from the E. coli rrnB gene
   2480..2571    +  promoter       AmpR promoter: bla
   2572..3432    +  CDS            AmpR: β-lactamase; bla; confers resistance to ampicillin, carbenicillin, and related antibiotics
   3603..4191    +  rep_origin     ori: high-copy-number ColE1/pMB1/pBR322/pUC origin of replication
   4377..4517    -  misc_feature   bom: basis of mobility region from pBR322
   4619..4659    -  CDS            rop (fragment): Rop protein, which maintains plasmids at low copy number; rop
   4781..5659    -  CDS            araC: L-arabinose regulatory protein; araC
