[The description below was written by a language model from this plasmid's Addgene catalogue record and pLannotate feature annotations shown in this document.]
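Description:
pBAD-HisD-emiRFP670-HO1 is a 5,685-nt bacterial expression plasmid built on the pBAD-HisD backbone for arabinose-inducible production of a near-infrared fluorescent protein together with a chromophore-supplying enzyme. It is propagated in E. coli through a ColE1/pMB1-family origin accompanied by the pBR322 bom region and only a short fragment of the rop gene. The catalogue lists it as low copy, although the feature annotation labels the origin with a generic high-copy description. Selection is by ampicillin, via β-lactamase expressed from its own promoter. The araC regulator is encoded divergently from the araBAD promoter, so transcription of the payload is repressed without L-arabinose and activated when it is added.

Downstream of the araBAD promoter lies an N-terminal 6xHis tag followed closely by the emiRFP670 coding sequence, which permits metal-affinity purification. A second open reading frame, annotated as heme oxygenase 1 (pbsA1) from Synechocystis sp. PCC 6803, follows on the same strand with no intervening promoter annotated, suggesting a bicistronic arrangement that ends at the rrnB T1 and T2 terminators. emiRFP670 is derived from a Rhodopseudomonas palustris bacteriophytochrome and needs biliverdin as a cofactor to fluoresce. Heme oxygenase opens the heme ring to generate biliverdin, so co-expressing it lets E. coli assemble the fluorescent holoprotein without external chromophore. The catalogue gives the insert species as mouse, which does not match the bacterial and cyanobacterial origins in the feature annotations.

The stated purpose is expression of emiRFP670 and HO1 in bacteria. The associated publication is a quantitative comparison of near-infrared fluorescent proteins, consistent with use for producing and characterising the protein.
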