Addgene plasmid #197252: pBAD-HisD-emiRFP670-HO1
Purpose: Expresses the protein of emiRFP670 and HO1 in bacteria
Depositing lab: Kiryl Piatkevich. Depositing organization: Westlake University. Publication: Quantitative assessment of near-infrared fluorescent proteins. Zhang H, Papadaki S, Sun X, Wang X, Drobizhev M, Yao L, Rehbock M, Koster RW, Wu L, Namikawa K, Piatkevich KD. Nat Methods. 2023 Sep 4. doi: 10.1038/s41592-023-01975-z. PubMed 37666982.
Backbone
  Vector backbone: pBAD-HisD
  Vector type: Bacterial Expression
Growth in bacteria
  Bacterial resistance: Ampicillin, 100 μg/mL
  Growth temperature: 37°C
  Growth strain: NEB Stable
  Copy number: Low Copy
Gene/Insert
  Gene/Insert name: emiRFP670
  Species: M. musculus (mouse)
  Cloning method: Gibson Cloning
Terms and licenses: Academic/Nonprofit Terms; Industry Terms: Not Available to Industry
Depositor comments: Please visit https://www.researchsquare.com/article/rs-797586/v1 for preprint.
How to cite: pBAD-HisD-emiRFP670-HO1 was a gift from Kiryl Piatkevich (Addgene plasmid # 197252 ; http://n2t.net/addgene:197252 ; RRID:Addgene_197252)
